Addgene plasmid #72452: pJK553
Purpose: Produces Acetobacter aceti 1023 N5-carboxyaminoimidazole ribonucleotide mutase with N-terminal His6 tag (H6AaPurE1)
Depositing lab: T. J. Kappock. Depositing organization: Purdue University.
Backbone
  Vector backbone: pET28a
  Backbone size w/o insert (bp): 5369
  Total vector size (bp): 5879
  Vector type: Bacterial Expression
Growth in bacteria
  Bacterial resistance: Kanamycin, 50 μg/mL
  Growth temperature: 37°C
  Growth strain: DH5alpha
  Copy number: High Copy
Gene/Insert
  Gene/Insert name: N5-carboxyaminoimidazole ribonucleotide mutase (alt names: purE; AZ09_02695)
  Species: Acetobacter aceti 1023
  Mutation: synthetic gene with ~40 silent substitutions
  GenBank ID: AAZ04483.1 KDE21030.1
  Promoter: T7
  Tag / fusion protein: His6 (N terminal on backbone)
  Cloning method: Restriction Enzyme; 5′ cloning site NdeI (not destroyed); 3′ cloning site XhoI (not destroyed)
  Sequencing primers: 5′ T7 promoter; 3′ T7 terminator
Terms and licenses: Academic/Nonprofit Terms; Industry Terms: Not Available to Industry
How to cite: pJK553 was a gift from T. J. Kappock (Addgene plasmid # 72452 ; http://n2t.net/addgene:72452 ; RRID:Addgene_72452)
