[The description below was written by a language model from this plasmid's Addgene catalogue record and pLannotate feature annotations shown in this document.]
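Description:
pJK553 is a bacterial expression plasmid built on the pET28a backbone for producing the N5-carboxyaminoimidazole ribonucleotide (N5-CAIR) mutase PurE from Acetobacter aceti 1023 with an N-terminal His6 tag, a protein the depositor designates H6AaPurE1. The total size is 5,879 bp. It replicates in E. coli from a ColE1/pMB1-type origin accompanied by the bom and rop elements inherited from pBR322. It also carries an f1 phage origin and is selected with kanamycin through an aminoglycoside phosphotransferase gene. The catalogue lists it as high copy, although Rop normally moderates copy number in this plasmid family.

The purE coding sequence is a synthetic gene carrying about 40 silent substitutions relative to the native sequence, cloned between NdeI and XhoI sites that both remain intact. Transcription is driven by a T7 promoter followed immediately by a lac operator, with the T7 gene 10 ribosome binding site upstream and a T7 terminator downstream. The plasmid-borne lacI gene supplies repressor, so expression depends on a host providing T7 RNA polymerase and can be induced with IPTG. The vector-encoded leader supplies the His6 tag followed by a thrombin cleavage site, allowing metal-affinity purification and optional tag removal. The automated annotation identifies the insert by homology to E. coli PurE, which converts N5-CAIR to CAIR in purine biosynthesis. The annotation also marks a His-tag fragment downstream of the insert, which corresponds to the vector's C-terminal tag sequence. The record lists only an N-terminal tag, so this downstream sequence is presumably not translated. The short hits labelled capTEV, SET1 and TcR fragments appear to be partial matches to backbone sequence rather than functional parts. The plasmid serves for recombinant production of the enzyme, for example for purification and biochemical study.
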