Features (pLannotate 1.2.2; 21 found; start..end, strand, type, name):
     12..467     +  rep_origin     f1 ori (sequence partly withheld): f1 bacteriophage origin of replication; arrow indicates direction of (+) strand synthesis
    494..551     +  promoter       AmpR promoter (fragment): bla
    560..1375    -  CDS            KanR: aminoglycoside phosphotransferase; aph(3')-Ia; confers resistance to kanamycin in bacteria or G418 (Geneticin®) in eukaryotes
   1497..2085    +  rep_origin     ori: high-copy-number ColE1/pMB1/pBR322/pUC origin of replication
   2271..2413    -  misc_feature   bom: basis of mobility region from pBR322
   2515..2706    -  CDS            rop: Rop protein, which maintains plasmids at low copy number; rop
   2723..3103    +  CDS            YPB1_ECOLX: Protein predicted: Swiss-Prot protein existence level 4. From Escherichia coli.
   3175..3466    -  CDS            TcR (fragment): tetracycline efflux protein; tet; confers resistance to tetracycline
   3481..3502    -  protein_bind   CAP binding site: CAP binding activates transcription in the presence of cAMP. E. coli catabolite activator protein
   3515..4597    -  CDS            lacI: lac repressor; lacI; The lac repressor binds to the lac operator to inhibit transcription in E. coli. This inhibition can be relieved by adding lactose or isopropyl-β-D-thiogalactopyranoside (IPTG).
   4598..4675    -  promoter       lacI promoter: lacI
   4683..4962    -  CDS            TcR (fragment): tetracycline efflux protein; tet; confers resistance to tetracycline
   4984..5002    +  promoter       T7 promoter: promoter for bacteriophage T7 RNA polymerase
   5003..5027    +  protein_bind   lac operator: The lac repressor binds to the lac operator to inhibit transcription in E. coli. This inhibition can be relieved by adding lactose or isopropyl-β-D-thiogalactopyranoside (IPTG). lac repressor encoded by lacI
   5042..5064    +  RBS            RBS: efficient ribosome binding site from bacteriophage T7 gene 10 (Olins and Rangwala, 1989)
   5083..5099    +  CDS            capTEV™ (fragment): composite tag for in vivo biotinylation, TEV protease cleavage, and 6xHis tagging
   5110..5127    +  CDS            thrombin site: thrombin recognition and cleavage site
   5203..5664    +  CDS            purE (fragment): PURE_ECOLI - Experimental evidence at protein level: Swiss-Prot protein existence level 1. Catalyzes the conversion of N5-carboxyaminoimidazole ribonucleotide (N5-CAIR) to 4-carboxy-5-aminoimidazole ribonucleotide (CAIR). From Escherichia coli (strain K12).
   5723..5740    +  CDS            9xHis (fragment): 9xHis affinity tag
   5750..5799    +  CDS            SET1 (fragment): solubility-enhancement tag derived from T7 phage gene 10B
   5807..5854    +  terminator     T7 terminator: transcription terminator for bacteriophage T7 RNA polymerase
>Addgene plasmid #72452 | pJK553 | depositor full sequence | sequence record 133889 | pJK553 sequence 5879 bps
TGGCGAATGGG
[124 nt withheld, positions 12-135]
C
[91 nt withheld, positions 137-227]
A
[49 nt withheld, positions 229-277]
CCTTTGACGTTGGAGTCCACGTTCTTT
[37 nt withheld, positions 305-341]
ACCCTATCTCGGTCTATTCTTTTGATTTATAAGGGATTTTGCCGATTTCGGCCTATTGGTTAAAAAATGA
GCTGATTTAACAAAAATTTAACGCGAATTTTAACAAAATATTAACGTTTACAATTTCAGGTGGCACTTTT
CGGGGAAATGTGCGCGGAACCCCTATTTGTTTATTTTTCTAAATACATTCAAATATGTATCCGCTCATGA
ATTAATTCTTAGAAAAACTCATCGAGCATCAAATGAAACTGCAATTTATTCATATCAGGATTATCAATAC
CATATTTTTGAAAAAGCCGTTTCTGTAATGAAGGAGAAAACTCACCGAGGCAGTTCCATAGGATGGCAAG
ATCCTGGTATCGGTCTGCGATTCCGACTCGTCCAACATCAATACAACCTATTAATTTCCCCTCGTCAAAA
ATAAGGTTATCAAGTGAGAAATCACCATGAGTGACGACTGAATCCGGTGAGAATGGCAAAAGTTTATGCA
TTTCTTTCCAGACTTGTTCAACAGGCCAGCCATTACGCTCGTCATCAAAATCACTCGCATCAACCAAACC
GTTATTCATTCGTGATTGCGCCTGAGCGAGACGAAATACGCGATCGCTGTTAAAAGGACAATTACAAACA
GGAATCGAATGCAACCGGCGCAGGAACACTGCCAGCGCATCAACAATATTTTCACCTGAATCAGGATATT
CTTCTAATACCTGGAATGCTGTTTTCCCGGGGATCGCAGTGGTGAGTAACCATGCATCATCAGGAGTACG
GATAAAATGCTTGATGGTCGGAAGAGGCATAAATTCCGTCAGCCAGTTTAGTCTGACCATCTCATCTGTA
ACATCATTGGCAACGCTACCTTTGCCATGTTTCAGAAACAACTCTGGCGCATCGGGCTTCCCATACAATC
GATAGATTGTCGCACCTGATTGCCCGACATTATCGCGAGCCCATTTATACCCATATAAATCAGCATCCAT
GTTGGAATTTAATCGCGGCCTAGAGCAAGACGTTTCCCGTTGAATATGGCTCATAACACCCCTTGTATTA
CTGTTTATGTAAGCAGACAGTTTTATTGTTCATGACCAAAATCCCTTAACGTGAGTTTTCGTTCCACTGA
GCGTCAGACCCCGTAGAAAAGATCAAAGGATCTTCTTGAGATCCTTTTTTTCTGCGCGTAATCTGCTGCT
TGCAAACAAAAAAACCACCGCTACCAGCGGTGGTTTGTTTGCCGGATCAAGAGCTACCAACTCTTTTTCC
GAAGGTAACTGGCTTCAGCAGAGCGCAGATACCAAATACTGTCCTTCTAGTGTAGCCGTAGTTAGGCCAC
CACTTCAAGAACTCTGTAGCACCGCCTACATACCTCGCTCTGCTAATCCTGTTACCAGTGGCTGCTGCCA
GTGGCGATAAGTCGTGTCTTACCGGGTTGGACTCAAGACGATAGTTACCGGATAAGGCGCAGCGGTCGGG
CTGAACGGGGGGTTCGTGCACACAGCCCAGCTTGGAGCGAACGACCTACACCGAACTGAGATACCTACAG
CGTGAGCTATGAGAAAGCGCCACGCTTCCCGAAGGGAGAAAGGCGGACAGGTATCCGGTAAGCGGCAGGG
TCGGAACAGGAGAGCGCACGAGGGAGCTTCCAGGGGGAAACGCCTGGTATCTTTATAGTCCTGTCGGGTT
TCGCCACCTCTGACTTGAGCGTCGATTTTTGTGATGCTCGTCAGGGGGGCGGAGCCTATGGAAAAACGCC
AGCAACGCGGCCTTTTTACGGTTCCTGGCCTTTTGCTGGCCTTTTGCTCACATGTTCTTTCCTGCGTTAT
CCCCTGATTCTGTGGATAACCGTATTACCGCCTTTGAGTGAGCTGATACCGCTCGCCGCAGCCGAACGAC
CGAGCGCAGCGAGTCAGTGAGCGAGGAAGCGGAAGAGCGCCTGATGCGGTATTTTCTCCTTACGCATCTG
TGCGGTATTTCACACCGCATATATGGTGCACTCTCAGTACAATCTGCTCTGATGCCGCATAGTTAAGCCA
GTATACACTCCGCTATCGCTACGTGACTGGGTCATGGCTGCGCCCCGACACCCGCCAACACCCGCTGACG
CGCCCTGACGGGCTTGTCTGCTCCCGGCATCCGCTTACAGACAAGCTGTGACCGTCTCCGGGAGCTGCAT
GTGTCAGAGGTTTTCACCGTCATCACCGAAACGCGCGAGGCAGCTGCGGTAAAGCTCATCAGCGTGGTCG
TGAAGCGATTCACAGATGTCTGCCTGTTCATCCGCGTCCAGCTCGTTGAGTTTCTCCAGAAGCGTTAATG
TCTGGCTTCTGATAAAGCGGGCCATGTTAAGGGCGGTTTTTTCCTGTTTGGTCACTGATGCCTCCGTGTA
AGGGGGATTTCTGTTCATGGGGGTAATGATACCGATGAAACGAGAGAGGATGCTCACGATACGGGTTACT
GATGATGAACATGCCCGGTTACTGGAACGTTGTGAGGGTAAACAACTGGCGGTATGGATGCGGCGGGACC
AGAGAAAAATCACTCAGGGTCAATGCCAGCGCTTCGTTAATACAGATGTAGGTGTTCCACAGGGTAGCCA
GCAGCATCCTGCGATGCAGATCCGGAACATAATGGTGCAGGGCGCTGACTTCCGCGTTTCCAGACTTTAC
GAAACACGGAAACCGAAGACCATTCATGTTGTTGCTCAGGTCGCAGACGTTTTGCAGCAGCAGTCGCTTC
ACGTTCGCTCGCGTATCGGTGATTCATTCTGCTAACCAGTAAGGCAACCCCGCCAGCCTAGCCGGGTCCT
CAACGACAGGAGCACGATCATGCGCACCCGTGGGGCCGCCATGCCGGCGATAATGGCCTGCTTCTCGCCG
AAACGTTTGGTGGCGGGACCAGTGACGAAGGCTTGAGCGAGGGCGTGCAAGATTCCGAATACCGCAAGCG
ACAGGCCGATCATCGTCGCGCTCCAGCGAAAGCGGTCCTCGCCGAAAATGACCCAGAGCGCTGCCGGCAC
CTGTCCTACGAGTTGCATGATAAAGAAGACAGTCATAAGTGCGGCGACGATAGTCATGCCCCGCGCCCAC
CGGAAGGAGCTGACTGGGTTGAAGGCTCTCAAGGGCATCGGTCGAGATCCCGGTGCCTAATGAGTGAGCT
AACTTACATTAATTGCGTTGCGCTCACTGCCCGCTTTCCAGTCGGGAAACCTGTCGTGCCAGCTGCATTA
ATGAATCGGCCAACGCGCGGGGAGAGGCGGTTTGCGTATTGGGCGCCAGGGTGGTTTTTCTTTTCACCAG
TGAGACGGGCAACAGCTGATTGCCCTTCACCGCCTGGCCCTGAGAGAGTTGCAGCAAGCGGTCCACGCTG
GTTTGCCCCAGCAGGCGAAAATCCTGTTTGATGGTGGTTAACGGCGGGATATAACATGAGCTGTCTTCGG
TATCGTCGTATCCCACTACCGAGATATCCGCACCAACGCGCAGCCCGGACTCGGTAATGGCGCGCATTGC
GCCCAGCGCCATCTGATCGTTGGCAACCAGCATCGCAGTGGGAACGATGCCCTCATTCAGCATTTGCATG
GTTTGTTGAAAACCGGACATGGCACTCCAGTCGCCTTCCCGTTCCGCTATCGGCTGAATTTGATTGCGAG
TGAGATATTTATGCCAGCCAGCCAGACGCAGACGCGCCGAGACAGAACTTAATGGGCCCGCTAACAGCGC
GATTTGCTGGTGACCCAATGCGACCAGATGCTCCACGCCCAGTCGCGTACCGTCTTCATGGGAGAAAATA
ATACTGTTGATGGGTGTCTGGTCAGAGACATCAAGAAATAACGCCGGAACATTAGTGCAGGCAGCTTCCA
CAGCAATGGCATCCTGGTCATCCAGCGGATAGTTAATGATCAGCCCACTGACGCGTTGCGCGAGAAGATT
GTGCACCGCCGCTTTACAGGCTTCGACGCCGCTTCGTTCTACCATCGACACCACCACGCTGGCACCCAGT
TGATCGGCGCGAGATTTAATCGCCGCGACAATTTGCGACGGCGCGTGCAGGGCCAGACTGGAGGTGGCAA
CGCCAATCAGCAACGACTGTTTGCCCGCCAGTTGTTGTGCCACGCGGTTGGGAATGTAATTCAGCTCCGC
CATCGCCGCTTCCACTTTTTCCCGCGTTTTCGCAGAAACGTGGCTGGCCTGGTTCACCACGCGGGAAACG
GTCTGATAAGAGACACCGGCATACTCTGCGACATCGTATAACGTTACTGGTTTCACATTCACCACCCTGA
ATTGACTCTCTTCCGGGCGCTATCATGCCATACCGCGAAAGGTTTTGCGCCATTCGATGGTGTCCGGGAT
CTCGACGCTCTCCCTTATGCGACTCCTGCATTAGGAAGCAGCCCAGTAGTAGGTTGAGGCCGTTGAGCAC
CGCCGCCGCAAGGAATGGTGCATGCAAGGAGATGGCGCCCAACAGTCCCCCGGCCACGGGGCCTGCCACC
ATACCCACGCCGAAACAAGCGCTCATGAGCCCGAAGTGGCGAGCCCGATCTTCCCCATCGGTGATGTCGG
CGATATAGGCGCCAGCAACCGCACCTGTGGCGCCGGTGATGCCGGCCACGATGCGTCCGGCGTAGAGGAT
CGAGATCTCGATCCCGCGAAATTAATACGACTCACTATAGGGGAATTGTGAGCGGATAACAATTCCCCTC
TAGAAATAATTTTGTTTAACTTTAAGAAGGAGATATACCATGGGCAGCAGCCATCATCATCATCATCACA
GCAGCGGCCTGGTGCCGCGCGGCAGCCATATGATGAGCGAAACCGCCCCCCTGCCCTCTGCTTCCAGTGC
TTTAGAAGATAAAGCAGCCTCTGCCCCCGTTGTGGGCATTATCATGGGCAGCCAGTCAGACTGGGAAACC
ATGCGCCATGCAGACGCATTGCTGACAGAGCTGGAAATTCCGCATGAAACCCTCATTGTTTCAGCACATC
GTACGCCAGACCGGTTGGCGGATTATGCGCGTACGGCAGCCGAACGCGGCCTGAATGTGATTATTGCTGG
GGCCGGTGGAGCTGCACATCTGCCGGGTATGTGTGCGGCATGGACACGCCTGCCCGTGCTGGGTGTTCCA
GTAGAATCTCGCGCTCTTAAAGGCATGGACAGCCTGCTTTCCATTGTGCAGATGCCCGGCGGCGTGCCTG
TGGGCACTTTGGCTATTGGGGCATCCGGCGCCAAAAATGCCGCCTTGCTGGCCGCCTCCATTCTTGCACT
GTATAACCCGGCCCTTGCCGCACGCCTTGAAACATGGCGCGCATTGCAGACGGCCTCTGTCCCCAACTCT
CCCATTACCGAAGATAAATGAGAATTCGAGCTCCGTCGACAAGCTTGCGGCCGCACTCGAGCACCACCAC
CACCACCACTGAGATCCGGCTGCTAACAAAGCCCGAAAGGAAGCTGAGTTGGCTGCTGCCACCGCTGAGC
AATAACTAGCATAACCCCTTGGGGCCTCTAAACGGGTCTTGAGGGGTTTTTTGCTGAAAGGAGGAACTAT
ATCCGGAT
