>Addgene plasmid #72452 | pJK553 | addgene partial sequence | sequence record 136692 | T7 5'-TAATACGACTCACTATAGGG-3'
AATAATTTTGTTTAACTTTAAGAAGGAGATATACCATGGGCAGCAGCCATCATCATCATCATCACAGCAG
CGGCCTGGTGCCGCGCGGCAGCCATATGATGAGCGAAACCGCCCCCCTGCCCTCTGCTTCCAGTGCTTTA
GAAGATAAAGCAGCCTCTGCCCCCGTTGTGGGCATTATCATGGGCAGCCAGTCAGACTGGGAAACCATGC
GCCATGCAGACGCATTGCTGACAGAGCTGGAAATTCCGCATGAAACCCTCATTGTTTCAGCACATCGTAC
GCCAGACCGGTTGGCGGATTATGCGCGTACGGCAGCCGAACGCGGCCTGAATGTGATTATTGCTGGGGCC
GGTGGAGCTGCACATCTGCCGGGTATGTGTGCGGCATGGACACGCCTGCCCGTGCTGGGTGTTCCAGTAG
AATCTCGCGCTCTTAAAGGCATGGACAGCCTGCTTTCCATTGTGCAGATGCCCGGCGGCGTGCCTGTGGG
CACTTTGGCTATTGGGGCATCCGGCGCCAAAAATGCCGCCTTGCTGGCCGCCTCCATTCTTGCACTGTAT
AACCCGGCCCTTGCCGCACGCCTTGAAACATGGCGCGCATTGCAGACGGCCTCTGTCCCCAACTCTCCCA
TTACCGAAGATAAATGAGAATTCGAGCTCCGTCGACAAGCTTGCGGCCGCACTCGAGCACCACCACCACC
ACCACTGAGATCCGGCTGCTAACAAAGCCCGAAAGGAAGCTGAGTTGGCTGCTGCCACCGCTGAGCAATA
ACTAGCATAACCCCTTGGGGCCTCTAAACGGGTCTTGAGGGGTTTTTTGCTGAAAGGAGGAACTATATCC
GGATTGGCGAATGGG
[46 nt withheld, positions 856-901]
