>Addgene plasmid #72452 | pJK553 | addgene partial sequence | sequence record 136693 | T7term 5'-GCTAGTTATTGCTCAGCGG-3'
CTTCCTTTCGGGCTTTGTTAGCAGCCGGATCTCAGTGGTGGTGGTGGTGGTGCTCGAGTGCGGCCGCAAG
CTTGTCGACGGAGCTCGAATTCTCATTTATCTTCGGTAATGGGAGAGTTGGGGACAGAGGCCGTCTGCAA
TGCGCGCCATGTTTCAAGGCGTGCGGCAAGGGCCGGGTTATACAGTGCAAGAATGGAGGCGGCCAGCAAG
GCGGCATTTTTGGCGCCGGATGCCCCAATAGCCAAAGTGCCCACAGGCACGCCGCCGGGCATCTGCACAA
TGGAAAGCAGGCTGTCCATGCCTTTAAGAGCGCGAGATTCTACTGGAACACCCAGCACGGGCAGGCGTGT
CCATGCCGCACACATACCCGGCAGATGTGCAGCTCCACCGGCCCCAGCAATAATCACATTCAGGCCGCGT
TCGGCTGCCGTACGCGCATAATCCGCCAACCGGTCTGGCGTACGATGTGCTGAAACAATGAGGGTTTCAT
GCGGAATTTCCAGCTCTGTCAGCAATGCGTCTGCATGGCGCATGGTTTCCCAGTCTGACTGGCTGCCCAT
GATAATGCCCACAACGGGGGCAGAGGCTGCTTTATCTTCTAAAGCACTGGAAGCAGAGGGCAGGGGGGCG
GTTTCGCTCATCATATGGCTGCCGCGCGGCACCAGGCCGCTGCTGTGATGATGATGATGATGGCTGCTGC
CCATGGTATATCTCCTTCTTAAAGTTAAACAAAATTATTTCTAGAGGGGAATTGTTATCCGCTCACAATT
CCCCTATAGTGAGTCGTATTAATTTCGCGGGATCGAGATCTCGATCCTCTACGCCGGACGCATCGTGGCC
GGCATCACCGGCGCCACAGGTGCGGTTGCTGGCGCCTATATCGCCGACATCACCGATGGGGAAGATCGGG
CTCGCCACTTCGGGCTCATGAGCGCTTGTTTCGGCGTGGGTATGGTGGCAGGCCCCGTGGCCGGGGGACT
GTTGGGCGCCATCTCCTTGCATGCAC
